>Addgene plasmid #207914 | pKE012 | addgene full sequence | sequence record 413923 | Addgene NGS Result
GACGAAAGGGCCTCGTGATACGCCTATTTTTATAGGTTAATGTCATGATAATAATGGTTTCTTAGACGTC
AGGTGGCACTTTTCGGGGAAATGTGCGCGGAACCCCTATTTGTTTATTTTTCTAAATACATTCAAATATG
TATCCGCTCATGAGACAATAACCCTGATAAATGCTTCAATAATATTGAAAAAGGAAGAGTATGAGTATTC
AACATTTCCGTGTCGCCCTTATTCCCTTTTTTGCGGCATTTTGCCTTCCTGTTTTTGCTCACCCAGAAAC
GCTGGTGAAAGTAAAAGATGCTGAAGATCAGTTGGGTGCACGAGTGGGTTACATCGAACTGGATCTCAAC
AGCGGTAAGATCCTTGAGAGTTTTCGCCCCGAAGAACGTTTTCCAATGATGAGCACTTTTAAAGTTCTGC
TATGTGGCGCGGTATTATCCCGTATTGACGCCGGGCAAGAGCAACTCGGTCGCCGCATACACTATTCTCA
GAATGACTTGGTTGAGTACTCACCAGTCACAGAAAAGCATCTTACGGATGGCATGACAGTAAGAGAATTA
TGCAGTGCTGCCATAACCATGAGTGATAACACTGCGGCCAACTTACTTCTGACAACGATCGGAGGACCGA
AGGAGCTAACCGCTTTTTTGCACAACATGGGGGATCATGTAACTCGCCTTGATCGTTGGGAACCGGAGCT
GAATGAAGCCATACCAAACGACGAGCGTGACACCACGATGCCTGTAGCAATGGCAACAACGTTGCGCAAA
CTATTAACTGGCGAACTACTTACTCTAGCTTCCCGGCAACAATTAATAGACTGGATGGAGGCGGATAAAG
TTGCAGGACCACTTCTGCGCTCGGCCCTTCCGGCTGGCTGGTTTATTGCTGATAAATCTGGAGCCGGTGA
GCGTGGCTCTCGAGGTATCATTGCAGCACTGGGGCCAGATGGTAAGCCCTCCCGTATCGTAGTTATCTAC
ACGACGGGGAGTCAGGCAACTATGGATGAACGAAATAGACAGATCGCTGAGATAGGTGCCTCACTGATTA
AGCATTGGTAACTGTCAGACCAAGTTTACTCATATATACTTTAGATTGATTTAAAACTTCATTTTTAATT
TAAAAGGATCTAGGTGAAGATCCTTTTTGATAATCTCATGACCAAAATCCCTTAACGTGAGTTTTCGTTC
CACTGAGCGTCAGACCCCGTAGAAAAGATCAAAGGATCTTCTTGAGATCCTTTTTTTCTGCGCGTAATCT
GCTGCTTGCAAACAAAAAAACCACCGCTACCAGCGGTGGTTTGTTTGCCGGATCAAGAGCTACCAACTCT
TTTTCCGAAGGTAACTGGCTTCAGCAGAGCGCAGATACCAAATACTGTTCTTCTAGTGTAGCCGTAGTTA
GGCCACCACTTCAAGAACTCTGTAGCACCGCCTACATACCTCGCTCTGCTAATCCTGTTACCAGTGGCTG
CTGCCAGTGGCGATAAGTCGTGTCTTACCGGGTTGGACTCAAGACGATAGTTACCGGATAAGGCGCAGCG
GTCGGGCTGAACGGGGGGTTCGTGCACACAGCCCAGCTTGGAGCGAACGACCTACACCGAACTGAGATAC
CTACAGCGTGAGCTATGAGAAAGCGCCACGCTTCCCGAAGGGAGAAAGGCGGACAGGTATCCGGTAAGCG
GCAGGGTCGGAACAGGAGAGCGCACGAGGGAGCTTCCAGGGGGAAACGCCTGGTATCTTTATAGTCCTGT
CGGGTTTCGCCACCTCTGACTTGAGCGTCGATTTTTGTGATGCTCGTCAGGGGGGCGGAGCCTATGGAAA
AACGCCAGCAACGCGGCCTTTTTACGGTTCCTGGCCTTTTGCTGGCCTTTTGCTCACATGTTCTTTCCTG
CGTTATCCCCTGATTCTGTGGATAACCGTATTACCGCCTTTGAGTGAGCTGATACCGCTCGCCGCAGCCG
AACGACCGAGCGCAGCGAGTCAGTGAGCGAGGAAGCGGAAGAGCGCCCAATACGCAAACCGCCTCTCCCC
GCGCGTTGGCCGATTCATTAATGCAGCTGGCACGACAGGTTTCCCGACTGGAAAGCGGGCAGTGAGCGCA
ACGCAATTAATGTGAGTTAGCTCACTCATTAGGCACCCCAGGCTTTACACTTTATGCTTCCGGCTCGTAT
GTTGTGTGGAATTGTGAGCGGATAACAATTTCACACGAGCTATTTAGGTGACACTATAGAAGTGAAGCTT
GGTCTCATGACCGTGTCTCAAAATCTCTGATGTTACATTGCACAAGATAAAAATATATCATCATGCCTCC
TCTAGAGGTGTCGCTATTTTACTTTAAATTTTTCTTATGGCTCAGCCTGTGATGGATAACTGAATCAAAC
AAATGGCGTCTGGGTTTAAGAACATCTGTTTTGGCTATGTTGGACGAAACAAGTGAACTTTTAGGATCAA
CTTCCGTTTATATACGGAGCTTATATCGAGCAATAAGATAAGTGGGCTTTTTATGTAATTTAATGGGCTA
TCGTCCATATATTCACTAATACCCATGCCCAGTACCCATGTATGCGTTTCATATAAGCTCCTAATTTCTC
CCACATCGCTCAAATCTAAACAAATCTTGTTGTATATATAACACTGAGGGAGCACCATTGATTGGCAGGT
GGAATTCCACCTGCAGCTGTTTTAGAGCTAGAAATAGCAAGTTAAAATAAGGCTAGTCCGTTATCAACTT
GAAAAAGTGGCACCGAGTCGGTGCTTTTTTTGCAAAAATTTTCAGATTTTTTCTTCATCTGTAGATTTCT
GGGTTTTTTTTTCCGTTTCGTGAATCATAAGTGAAGTTTTGGATGCAAATCTGCGCGAAAAAAGTTGGAC
CTGCAATGAGCTTATTTAGATAGCTAAGACAAAGTGATTGGTCCGTTGTTTCAGTTCTGATTGTCAGAGA
GTTTGTTTCGAGTCGGCGACACCAATGCGTTTTGTTAACCAGATTTCGGGTAAGAAATGTATCGAGAGTT
TGTTTCCAGACGGCTACATCATTTTCTTATGAAGGGTGAAATTAGATAGACCAAAGATTGAAACACAACA
TTTCTTTCACAAAAATATAATAAACTTGATAGCATTTAGGATCAGCTCCCTGAGACCGAATTCTCGCCCT
ATAGTGAGTCGTATTACCTGGCCGTCGTTTTACAACGTCGTGACTGGGAAAACCCTGGCGTTACCCAACT
TAATCGCCTTGCAGCACATCCCCCTTTCGCCAGCTGGCGTAATAGCGAAGAGGCCCGCACCGATCGCCCT
TCCCAACAGTTGCGCAGCCTGAATGGCGAATGGCGCCTGATGCGGTATTTTCTCCTTACGCATCTGTGCG
GTATTTCACACCGCATATGGTGCACTCTCAGTACAATCTGCTCTGATGCCGCATAGTTAAGCCAGCCCCG
ACACCCGCCAACACCCGCTGACGCGCCCTGACGGGCTTGTCTGCTCCCGGCATCCGCTTACAGACAAGCT
GTGACCGTCTCCGGGAGCTGCATGTGTCAGAGGTTTTCACCGTCATCACCGAAACGCGCGA
Features (pLannotate 1.2.2; 13 found; start..end, strand, type, name):
     96..200     +  promoter       AmpR promoter: bla
    201..1061    +  CDS            AmpR: β-lactamase; bla; confers resistance to ampicillin, carbenicillin, and related antibiotics
   1232..1820    +  rep_origin     ori: high-copy-number ColE1/pMB1/pBR322/pUC origin of replication
   2003..2095    +  CDS            lacI (fragment): lac repressor; lacI; The lac repressor binds to the lac operator to inhibit transcription in E. coli. This inhibition can be relieved by adding lactose or isopropyl-β-D-thiogalactopyranoside (IPTG).
   2108..2129    +  protein_bind   CAP binding site: CAP binding activates transcription in the presence of cAMP. E. coli catabolite activator protein
   2144..2174    +  promoter       lac promoter: promoter for the E. coli lac operon
   2182..2198    +  protein_bind   lac operator: The lac repressor binds to the lac operator to inhibit transcription in E. coli. This inhibition can be relieved by adding lactose or isopropyl-β-D-thiogalactopyranoside (IPTG). lac repressor encoded by lacI
   2212..2230    +  promoter       SP6 promoter: promoter for bacteriophage SP6 RNA polymerase
   2679..2754    +  misc_RNA       gRNA scaffold: guide RNA scaffold for the Streptococcus pyogenes CRISPR/Cas9 system
   3148..3166    -  promoter       T7 promoter: promoter for bacteriophage T7 RNA polymerase
   3168..3320    +  CDS            lacZα (fragment): LacZα fragment of β-galactosidase; lacZ fragment
   3326..3425    -  misc_feature   bom (fragment): basis of mobility region from pBR322
   3527..1       -  CDS            rop (fragment) (across the origin): Rop protein, which maintains plasmids at low copy number; rop
