[The description below was written by a language model from this plasmid's Addgene catalogue record and pLannotate feature annotations shown in this document.]
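Description:
pKE012 is a Level 0 entry plasmid from the GreenGate 2.0 toolkit, a set of backwards-compatible add-ons to the GreenGate Golden Gate-style system for assembling plant transcriptional units. It is built on a pUC19 backbone and is classed as a CRISPR vector. It is maintained in E. coli at high copy through the ColE1/pUC-type origin and selected with ampicillin via the β-lactamase gene and its native promoter. The sequenced record is 3,561 nt and also carries typical cloning-vector remnants: a lacI fragment, CAP binding site, lac promoter and operator, a lacZα fragment, short bom and rop fragments, and flanking SP6 and T7 phage promoters on either side of the insert region.

The insert is recorded as pU3-AarI-scaffold-term, with Arabidopsis thaliana given as the species. As the name indicates, it is a guide RNA expression cassette made up of a U3 promoter (U3 promoters are RNA polymerase III small nuclear RNA promoters commonly used to drive guide RNAs in plants), an AarI site, the Streptococcus pyogenes Cas9 guide RNA scaffold and a terminator. AarI is a type IIS restriction enzyme, so this site presumably serves as the position where a target-specific protospacer is inserted upstream of the scaffold. Of these parts, only the gRNA scaffold was picked up by the automated annotation; the U3 promoter, AarI site and terminator are not annotated in the feature table.

The cassette is defined as an "AD2" module with a 5' TGAC and 3' TCCC overhang. These overhangs set its position and orientation when it is combined with other modules in later assembly steps, allowing a guide RNA unit to be built into larger constructs for plant genome editing.
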