Addgene plasmid #207914: pKE012
Purpose: Level 0 for gRNA in AD2 module (5' TGAC-3' TCCC)
Depositing lab: Alexis Maizel. Depositing organization: Universitaet Heidelberg. Publication: GreenGate 2.0: Backwards compatible addons for assembly of complex transcriptional units and their stacking with GreenGate. Piepers M, Erbstein K, Reyes-Hernandez J, Song C, Tessi T, Petrasiunaite V, Faerber N, Distel K, Maizel A. PLoS One. 2023 Sep 8;18(9):e0290097. doi: 10.1371/journal.pone.0290097. eCollection 2023. PubMed 37682951.
Backbone
  Vector backbone: pUC19
  Vector type: CRISPR
Growth in bacteria
  Bacterial resistance: Ampicillin, 100 μg/mL
  Growth temperature: 37°C
  Growth strain: DH5alpha
  Copy number: High Copy
Gene/Insert
  Gene/Insert name: pU3-AarI-scaffold-term
  Species: A. thaliana (mustard weed)
  Cloning method: Restriction Enzyme; 5′ cloning site Unknown (unknown if destroyed)
Terms and licenses: Academic/Nonprofit Terms; Industry Terms: Not Available to Industry
How to cite: pKE012 was a gift from Alexis Maizel (Addgene plasmid # 207914 ; http://n2t.net/addgene:207914 ; RRID:Addgene_207914)
